Addgene plasmid #133007: pFE-dabAB2 H524A
Purpose: pFE carrying a dabA2 gene (Uniprot: D0KWS7) with a H524A mutation and a dabB2 gene (Uniprot: D0KWS8)
Depositing lab: David Savage. Depositing organization: University of California, Berkeley. Publication: DABs are inorganic carbon pumps found throughout prokaryotic phyla. Desmarais JJ, Flamholz AI, Blikstad C, Dugan EJ, Laughlin TG, Oltrogge LM, Chen AW, Wetmore K, Diamond S, Wang JY, Savage DF. Nat Microbiol. 2019 Aug 12. pii: 10.1038/s41564-019-0520-8. doi: 10.1038/s41564-019-0520-8. PubMed 31406332.
Backbone
  Vector backbone: pFE
  Backbone size w/o insert (bp): 3132
  Total vector size (bp): 7317
  Vector type: Bacterial Expression
Growth in bacteria
  Bacterial resistance: Kanamycin, 50 μg/mL
  Growth temperature: 37°C
  Growth strain: DH5alpha
  Copy number: Unknown
Gene/Insert 1
  Gene/Insert name: dabB2
  Species: Halothiobacillus neapolitanus c2
  Insert size (bp): 1653
  GenBank ID: WP_012823111.1
  Promoter: tetR
  Cloning method: Unknown
  Sequencing primers: 5′ CCTTTCGTCTTCACCTCGAG
Gene/Insert 2
  Gene/Insert name: dabA2
  Species: Halothiobacillus neapolitanus c2
  Insert size (bp): 2481
  Mutation: H524A
  GenBank ID: WP_012823110.1
  Promoter: tetR
  Cloning method: Unknown
  Sequencing primers: 5′ TCGCCTTGTTTGTTCAC
Terms and licenses: Academic/Nonprofit Terms; Industry Terms: Not Available to Industry
How to cite: pFE-dabAB2 H524A was a gift from David Savage (Addgene plasmid # 133007 ; http://n2t.net/addgene:133007 ; RRID:Addgene_133007)
