[The description below was written by a language model from this plasmid's Addgene catalogue record and pLannotate feature annotations shown in this document.]
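Description:
pFE-dabAB2 H524A is a 7.3 kb bacterial expression plasmid built on the pFE backbone (about 3.1 kb without insert) for tetracycline-regulated expression of a two-gene operon in E. coli. It replicates from a ColE1/pUC-type origin, annotated as high-copy although the catalogue lists copy number as unknown. Selection is with kanamycin through a neo/nptII gene followed by the lambda t0 terminator. The short AmpR and Tn5 transposase fragments in the annotation appear to be cloning remnants rather than functional genes.

The payload consists of dabB2 (about 1.65 kb) and dabA2 (about 2.5 kb) from Halothiobacillus neapolitanus c2, with dabA2 carrying an H524A substitution. The feature table does not annotate these genes directly, but the large unannotated region between the rrnB T1 terminator and the PLtetO-1 promoter, both on the reverse strand, matches their combined size. This is consistent with transcription starting at PLtetO-1, reading through the insert and ending at rrnB T1. A Tn10 TetR coding sequence driven by the bla (AmpR) promoter supplies the repressor from the same plasmid. Expression is therefore held off at the tet operators until a tetracycline-class inducer is added. The catalogue's "tetR" promoter entry evidently refers to this TetR-controlled system.

According to the associated publication title, DAB complexes act as inorganic carbon pumps in prokaryotes. The record does not state the reason for the H524A change, but a histidine-to-alanine point mutant of this kind would typically be compared with the wild-type dabAB2 construct to test whether that residue is needed for function.
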