Features (pLannotate 1.2.2; 11 found; start..end, strand, type, name):
     84..672     +  rep_origin     ori: high-copy-number ColE1/pMB1/pBR322/pUC origin of replication
    848..952     +  promoter       AmpR promoter: bla
    953..1576    +  CDS            TetR: tetracycline repressor TetR; tetR from transposon Tn10; TetR binds to the tetracycline operator tetO to inhibit transcription. This inhibition can be relieved by adding tetracycline or doxycycline.
   1618..1660    +  promoter       AmpR promoter (fragment): bla
   1661..1700    +  CDS            AmpR (fragment): β-lactamase; bla; confers resistance to ampicillin, carbenicillin, and related antibiotics
   1749..1835    -  terminator     rrnB T1 terminator: Escherichia coli rrnB; transcription terminator T1 from the E. coli rrnB gene
   1859..1882    +  misc_feature   MCS (fragment): pBluescript multiple cloning site
   6103..6176    -  promoter       PLtetO-1 promoter: modified phage lambda PL promoter with tet operator sites (Lutz and Bujard, 1997)
   6243..6362    +  CDS            tnpA (fragment): TN5P_ECOLX - Also known as tnp. Experimental evidence at protein level: Swiss-Prot protein existence level 1. Mediates transposition of transposon Tn5 by a 'cut and paste' mechanism. First, the monomeric transposase binds the 19 bp inverted DNA repeats flanking the transposon. Then, dimerization of the DNA- bound transposase creates a synaptic DNA complex. After nicking of the first DNA strand, excision of the transposon proceeds through a series of intermediates. The transposase then mediates the insertion of the transposon at a new site by strand transfer. The activity of the wild- type tran
   6394..7185    +  CDS            neo: KKA2_KLEPN - Also known as kan, nptII. Experimental evidence at protein level: Swiss-Prot protein existence level 1. Resistance to kanamycin, neomycin, paromomycin, ribostamycin, butirosin and gentamicin B. From Klebsiella pneumoniae.
   7219..7313    +  terminator     lambda t0 terminator: transcription terminator from phage lambda
>Addgene plasmid #133007 | pFE-dabAB2 H524A | addgene full sequence | sequence record 263046 | Addgene NGS Result
GCACTAGTCATGACCAAAATCCCTTAACGTGAGTTTTCGTTCCACTGAGCGTCAGACCCCGTAGAAAAGA
TCAAAGGATCTTCTTGAGATCCTTTTTTTCTGCGCGTAATCTGCTGCTTGCAAACAAAAAAACCACCGCT
ACCAGCGGTGGTTTGTTTGCCGGATCAAGAGCTACCAACTCTTTTTCCGAAGGTAACTGGCTTCAGCAGA
GCGCAGATACCAAATACTGTCCTTCTAGTGTAGCCGTAGTTAGGCCACCACTTCAAGAACTCTGTAGCAC
CGCCTACATACCTCGCTCTGCTAATCCTGTTACCAGTGGCTGCTGCCAGTGGCGATAAGTCGTGTCTTAC
CGGGTTGGACTCAAGACGATAGTTACCGGATAAGGCGCAGCGGTCGGGCTGAACGGGGGGTTCGTGCACA
CAGCCCAGCTTGGAGCGAACGACCTACACCGAACTGAGATACCTACAGCGTGAGCTATGAGAAAGCGCCA
CGCTTCCCGAAGGGAGAAAGGCGGACAGGTATCCGGTAAGCGGCAGGGTCGGAACAGGAGAGCGCACGAG
GGAGCTTCCAGGGGGAAACGCCTGGTATCTTTATAGTCCTGTCGGGTTTCGCCACCTCTGACTTGAGCGT
CGATTTTTGTGATGCTCGTCAGGGGGGCGGAGCCTATGGAAAAACGCCAGCAACGCGGCCTTTTTACGGT
TCCTGGCCTTTTGCTGGCCTTTTGCTCACATGTTCTTTCCTGCGTTATCCCCTGATTCTGTGGATAACCG
TATTACCGCCTTTGAGTGAGCTGATACCGCTCGCCGCAGCCGAACGCCCTAGGTCTAGCGCGAATTGTCG
AGGGAAACGCGGAACCCCTATTTGTTTATTTTTCTAAATACATTCAAATATGTATCCGCTCATGAGACAA
TAACCCTGATAAATGCTTCAATAATATTGAAAAAGGAAGAGTATGTCTAGATTAGATAAAAGTAAAGTGA
TTAACAGCGCATTAGAGCTGCTTAATGAGGTCGGAATCGAAGGTTTAACAACCCGTAAACTCGCCCAGAA
GCTAGGTGTAGAGCAGCCTACATTGTATTGGCATGTAAAAAATAAGCGGGCTTTGCTCGACGCCTTAGCC
ATTGAGATGTTAGATAGGCACCATACTCACTTTTGCCCTTTAGAAGGGGAAAGCTGGCAAGATTTTTTAC
GTAATAACGCTAAAAGTTTTAGATGTGCTTTACTAAGTCATCGCGATGGAGCAAAAGTACATTTAGGTAC
ACGGCCTACAGAAAAACAGTATGAAACTCTCGAAAATCAATTAGCCTTTTTATGCCAACAAGGTTTTTCA
CTAGAGAATGCATTATATGCACTCAGCGCTGTGGGGCATTTTACTTTAGGTTGCGTATTGGAAGATCAAG
AGCATCAAGTCGCTAAAGAAGAAAGGGAAACACCTACTACTGATAGTATGCCGCCATTATTACGACAAGC
TATCGAATTATTTGATCACCAAGGTGCAGAGCCAGCCTTCTTATTCGGCCTTGAATTGATCATATGCGGA
TTAGAAAAACAACTTAAATGTGAAAGTGGGTCTTAACAGTTCCTGGATATCCGGATGAAGGCACGAACCC
AGTGGACATAACCCTGATAAATGCTTCAATAATATTGAAAAAGGAAGAGTATGAGTATTCAACATTTCCG
TGTCGCCCTTATTCCCTTTTGCTTGGATTCTGCGTTTGTTTCCGTCTACGAACTGCTAGCGGCGGCGGAT
TTGTCCTACTCAGGAGAGCGTTCACCGACAAACAACAGATAAAACGAAAGGCCCAGTCTTTCGACTGAGC
CTTTCGTTTTATTTGATGCCTCTAGCACGCGTACCATGGGATCCCCCGGGCTGCAGGAATTCCGCTTCAG
ATCGGTTCCGGTCGCCAGTCACCGTGGGCATGACGGCGATGCGGGATGCCGTTGTCATCGATATGCAGGA
TGTGCATCCAGCGGTTGTTGATTAACGCGTTCAGCATGTCGTGACCGGCAATAATTTTATCGATTTCTGC
AATGGGCGCCTCAATGTACGCCGAGAGCCGCAGCGGTTCGTGCCGCCACTGTTCACCATCGTGCAGCGAT
TGCATGGCAAGACCAACTCGCAGGTCGCCGCCATTGCCTTCAATCACCCCGACGGTGCCGCCGACCACAT
TATGCAGCACTTTATTGCCCGCCCCTTGATGCAGATTATCGACCGTGGAGCCGTAGTATTGCAGGTTGAT
CCAGTTTGCGACGATCAAGGGCGCGGTCATGATGACGTTCAAAACGCCAAACTCCTTATCGTGTCGCCAA
TCGTAATCATGCAGGAAGGCGCGGCCGCCAAGATCCAACCCGCGCGTGCGCCAGCGGGGTGCGGCGATGA
AGGCAGCATTGCCGGCTAGCCCCCATTCCGGCCGTACTTGCGACCAGTCTCGCCCTCGGAACGTGGCCTG
TTTTTCGGCATCAACGGTATCGACTTGGGCCTCAAGCGTCACCAAACGCTCCAGACGAGTGAGCTCACCG
GCTTGTTTGAGCGCCTGGGTCAAGGATGACAATTGATCACTCTCGATGCCTGATTGATCCAAATCCAGTA
GTTCGATGTGGTCTGTGGTGGTGTCGTGCAGGGCGGCCACGAACCGGGTGTCACGCGGGATGGCAATACC
CCGTTCGATCAGCCCCAGTCGCACGGCGGCCTCATTGAGCAACTGCACCGCGACGCGAGCATTCACATCG
CCTGCCTGACCGGCGCAGGCACCGCAATCCAACCCCGCGCGATGCGGGTTGTTGGTGGTGGAGCTGCCCG
CTCCGGCGAGCAGGACGATGGGCGCAAAGGTGTGCGTTAACCCCAGCCCGCGGAGTACTTTTTCGGCCAG
ATCGACTTTTTCCTGCGTCGATAGTGCGCCGCCATCGAGTTTGACCAATTGGGGATGCAAACGCGCACGC
TCCTCAGGGGTAAGCCCGGGGGCATCAGGCGGCAGCGATGAGCGATGCCAACCCAGTGAATCGGCCAGCA
AACGCGGCACGTAGCTCAAGCCTGCGGATTCGACAAAGGTGAAGCACGAGGCGGCGGAAAGTTTGAATTG
CTTCCAGATGGCCCCTCGGCTTTGTCGGGCATGGCGATGTTGGGCAATGGCCGGATCGCCCGTCTCCTGC
GCACGGTAGGCGGGGTTGATGAGCACCGGGTTTTGTAGCCGAGCCTCTGATTCGCCCATGCGGCAATAAT
CAATCGGCAGGCCGAAAAAACCGGCAAAACCGATGGTTTCGAGCCCCGGGCTGCTGGCTTCGAGGTGGCG
GCGGAACACCTCGGAACGCACGTCAATGCAAAACGCGGCCTGAACAGTCGGGCGTTCGGCTTGCTGATCG
GGTGCATCGGCAGGCTGGCGGTTCAAGCCGGCATTGATCCGGCGTCGAAACGCCTGCTCGGCGGCCGCCA
GCAGGATTTCATCGATCCGGCTGGATTGAGCCTTAGTCGAAGCAGTAGCTGTCGCCGAAGGGCTTGCGAC
CAATTTGGCCGGATCAAACCAATCGTTTAGCTTCGCGCGCCATTGTTGCCGTCCAGCCGAGCTGGTTTCT
TTGATCACCAAAGCAACCCAGACCAAGCGAATGATCAGCAAATCGCGTAAATCGTGTTGCGACTCGCCGT
GCAAACCGGCTTGAAAGTGTAGATAGCGGCACCAGCTCGCCCAGCCACCGATGGTTTTTAATAAGGTGAA
CAGGTAGTCGGGCAGGCGACTTTCGGGCAGATTGATCTGGTCCAGCGCCCAGAACAATGCATCAATGGCA
TCGCTTGGGACGGCAAGCAAGTGTTGGCGAACCTGCTTTAAGCCGACGGCGCTGGCGCTGCGGTCAATCA
AGGTGTAGCGGCGCCATTGGGCGAATAAACTGGCACTGGCTTCTTTGGGTAAGTGCCAGAGGGCTTGCCC
GCGATCATAGTAGTTGGCCATGAACTGGCTGACTTGCTCGATGACAAATTCAGATACTGGCGGCGCGTCG
CGGCGATCGAGCTCGTTTGTGACCAAAGGCAGCGCGGGTGCAGGTTGTCGATGGACGGCCAGTTGCTGCT
TGATGGTATCAAGGCTAATTGATGGGTCCAGTTGCTGCGCCGCCTGCGCCAAATCGTCATCGGTGATTTC
CCCTTGGGCGATCTTGTCGGCAAACCAGCCGTGATCCATAAATAGGGATTCGCCCACGGTTTGTTCCAGA
TACCGACCCACCGTATCAAAGGGTTGATCAATCAAACCAAGATAGGGGTTTACGGCGACAAACGAATCCA
GTGGCCAGATGGGCGCGATGCGCAGGCAGGCTTTGTCAATCAGGTCAACAATGTGGTTTCGTTGCGCTTC
GCTGCGTTGTAATGATGTCAGGGTCGTCATGGTCGAAATCCTCGGGTAAATGGTGTGTGCCTTTGTGGCA
GGGATTTACGGCTCGATACCGGATGGGTTAGGCGGAATCACGGCGCAGGATTTTTTCGGTGCGCGGCCAA
CTTTCTCCGGCCAGAAACGGAAGGCCAAGCGTTCGACCCAGCGGTCGAGATACAGCCCGTTATTGAGGTG
AACAAACAAGGCGAATTGTCGCTCCGGGCTCATCAAGGTTTTGCCGGGGCCTTGAAGCCAGGCAACAAAC
AGGAAGGTTATGATCGTGATCGCCATCAACAGCAGATCGAGCAGCGGCGCACGTTGCGGTGTCGCGGCCA
GCGTGTCGGCAAAGCCTGTGATGAACACCTCATGCAGGAAGACATACACGCCGGTCATGGCGATTGCCGC
GCCTGCGGCGACCAGAATTTCACGCCATGTGCCATGGCTCAATGCCTTGAGCATCAACTGAGCGGTCGCC
AAGGCGATGATGGTCAGCACGGCGGGCAACATCGGCTCCTGATCGATCGATAAACCCATCGCCGCCGCGA
TACCGAGGGTGAACAAGCCGCTCACAATCACCGTGGTAAACCAGGCCACAACAGAGATTGGGCGGTTTTT
GAGCACTTTGGCCTGACGCAGGTGATCGGTCATGCTGCCCGAGGACAAGAACGCATGGGCCTTGTAGAGC
GAGTGGCCAACCAAGTGCAGCAAGGCCAAGCCAAACAACCCCAAACCCAGTTCGAGCATCATGAAGCCGA
GCTGAGCGGCGGTAGACCAGGCCAGTGATGATTTGATCGCCGATTGGGTCAGCATGACCAACGAGCCGAT
AGCCAAGGTCATCAAACCAATCAGGGCCAGAAGCAACAGGGCGGTACCGTCGGCGGCCAATAATTCGCTG
GTGCGCAGCACAATGATTGCCCCGCTGTAAACGACACCGGCGTGCATGAGCGCGGAAACCGGCGTGGGTG
CTTCCATGACCTGAATCAGCCAGCCATGAAACGGAAATTGCGCGCTTTTAAGGATGGCGGCCAGCACGAT
CAGCCAAGCAGCCACGTGCAACGCAATGGATAGGTGGTCTTGCGCATGAACATAGGCGCTGATTTGGCTG
AACTCCAAACTACCGATTTGATGACCGATCAAGACGGTGGCCGCGAGCAAAAGGGCGTCGGCAGTCCGGC
TGAAAATTGATTTTTTATGTGTGGCCATGATCGCGCGCGGCCGATCGGCATAAAAAGAAAGCAGTCGATG
CAAACCAAAACCGGTCGCAATGATGGCGAGGGTGAATAATCCCAAATTGCCTGATATGACGACCAACAGG
AAAAATCCGCCGGTGACCGCCAGCAAGCGGAAAAAGCGGGCCTGCTGGGGATCACCATCGAGATACTGCA
CGCTGTAGCGGGCAATCACGCTAAGCACAAAACTAACCAGACTTGCCAGCACCAGAGTCAGGCCATTGAC
TTGAATTGAAAGCGCCAATAATCCCAATCCGGCAGGGAGGCTACCGGCACCGAGCATCAGATTCTGTTGC
CTTGCAAATAGAAAACTGACGACAGCGAGCAGGGCCAGGCCAAAGGCCGCAAAACTGGTCCATTGAACCC
GTTGCCGATAAGCGCGCGCATAAGCAGCACCTTGCTTGGGTTTGATTACAGCGGCCATAAGGAGCAGTGC
GGGCATGGCCAGCAGGAGAAGACCGGTTGTGTGGCTGAACTCTATAGTCATGGACGGTACCTTTCTCCTC
TTTAATGAATTCGGTCAGTGCGTCCTGCTGATGTGCTCAGTATCTCTATCACTGATAGGGATGTCAATCT
CTATCACTGATAGGGACTCGAGGTGAAGACGAAAGGGCCTCGTGATACGCCTATTTTTATAGGTTAATGT
CATGATAATAATGGTTTCTTAGACGTCGGAATTGCCAGCTGGGGCGCCCTCTGGTAAGGTTGGGAAGCCC
TGCAAAGTAAACTGGATGGCTTTCTTGCCGCCAAGGATCTGATGGCGCAGGGGATCAAGATCTGATCAAG
AGACAGGATGAGGATCGTTTCGCATGATTGAACAAGATGGATTGCACGCAGGTTCTCCGGCCGCTTGGGT
GGAGAGGCTATTCGGCTATGACTGGGCACAACAGACAATCGGCTGCTCTGATGCCGCCGTGTTCCGGCTG
TCAGCGCAGGGGCGCCCGGTTCTTTTTGTCAAGACCGACCTGTCCGGTGCCCTGAATGAACTGCAGGACG
AGGCAGCGCGGCTATCGTGGCTGGCCACGACGGGCGTTCCTTGCGCAGCTGTGCTCGACGTTGTCACTGA
AGCGGGAAGGGACTGGCTGCTATTGGGCGAAGTGCCGGGGCAGGATCTCCTGTCATCTCACCTTGCTCCT
GCCGAGAAAGTATCCATCATGGCTGATGCAATGCGGCGGCTGCATACGCTTGATCCGGCTACCTGCCCAT
TCGACCACCAAGCGAAACATCGCATCGAGCGAGCACGTACTCGGATGGAAGCCGGTCTTGTCGATCAGGA
TGATCTGGACGAAGAGCATCAGGGGCTCGCGCCAGCCGAACTGTTCGCCAGGCTCAAGGCGCGCATGCCC
GACGGCGAGGATCTCGTCGTGACCCATGGCGATGCCTGCTTGCCGAATATCATGGTGGAAAATGGCCGCT
TTTCTGGATTCATCGACTGTGGCCGGCTGGGTGTGGCGGACCGCTATCAGGACATAGCGTTGGCTACCCG
TGATATTGCTGAAGAGCTTGGCGGCGAATGGGCTGACCGCTTCCTCGTGCTTTACGGTATCGCCGCTCCC
GATTCGCAGCGCATCGCCTTCTATCGCCTTCTTGACGAGTTCTTCTGAGCGGGACTCTGGGGTTCGAGAG
CTCGCTTGGACTCCTGTTGATAGATCCAGTAATGACCTCAGAACTCCATCTGGATTTGTTCAGAACGCTC
GGTTGCCGCCGGGCGTTTTTTATTGGTGAGAATCCAA
